Addgene plasmid #26061: pCMX/cyclinB1-GFP (27)
Depositing lab: Jonathon Pines. Publication: Translocation of cyclin B1 to the nucleus at prophase requires a phosphorylation-dependent nuclear import signal. Hagting A, Jackman M, Simpson K, Pines J. Curr Biol. 1999 Jul 1. 9(13):680-9. 10.1016/S0960-9822(99)80308-X PubMed 10395539.
Backbone
  Vector backbone: pCMX
  Backbone size w/o insert (bp): 4500
  Vector type: Mammalian Expression
Growth in bacteria
  Bacterial resistance: Ampicillin, 100 μg/mL
  Growth temperature: 37°C
  Growth strain: DH5alpha
  Copy number: High Copy
Gene/Insert
  Gene/Insert name: Cyclin B1
  Species: H. sapiens (human)
  Entrez Gene: CCNB1 (a.k.a. CCNB)
  Tag / fusion protein: GFP (C terminal on insert)
  Cloning method: Restriction Enzyme; 5′ cloning site HindIII (unknown if destroyed); 3′ cloning site BamHI (unknown if destroyed)
  Sequencing primers: 5′ CMV-F; 3′ GFP-R
Terms and licenses: Academic/Nonprofit Terms; Industry Terms: Not Available to Industry
Depositor comments: The stop codon of cyclin B1 in the pCMX vector was mutated to a Mfe1 site to link cyclin B1 to MmGFP. Cyclin B1 was fused to the second amino acid residue of MmGFP by a 5 amino acid linker (AGAQF). The construct is cloned as a HindIII-BamHI fragment into pCMX. The Cyclin insert contains a V5A polymorphism which has no functional consequence. More information on MmGFP can be found in the following reference: Zernicka-Goetz, M., Pines, J., M., Ryan, K., Siemering, K.R., Haseloff, J., and Gurdon, J.B. (1996) ‘An indelible lineage marker for Xenopus using a mutated green fluorescent protein.
How to cite: pCMX/cyclinB1-GFP (27) was a gift from Jonathon Pines (Addgene plasmid # 26061 ; http://n2t.net/addgene:26061 ; RRID:Addgene_26061)
