[The description below was written by a language model from this plasmid's Addgene catalogue record and pLannotate feature annotations shown in this document.]
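Description:
pCMX/cyclinB1-GFP (27) is a mammalian expression plasmid of about 6.4 kb, built on the pCMX backbone, that produces human cyclin B1 (CCNB1) fused at its C terminus to GFP. It is propagated in E. coli as a high-copy plasmid through a ColE1/pUC-type origin and is selected with ampicillin via the β-lactamase gene and its native promoter. No mammalian selection marker is annotated, which fits transient expression. An SV40 origin is present and could support episomal replication in cells that supply large T antigen.

Expression is driven by the human cytomegalovirus immediate-early enhancer and promoter. A T7 promoter lies just upstream of the coding region and could permit in vitro transcription. The fusion was inserted as a HindIII–BamHI fragment. According to the depositor, the cyclin B1 stop codon was converted to an MfeI site so that the reading frame continues through a five-residue linker into the second residue of MmGFP, a mutated GFP variant; the annotation software matches this reporter to the related mgfp5 with folding-enhancing mutations. The cyclin sequence carries a V5A polymorphism described as functionally neutral. Downstream, the SV40 small t intron and the SV40 polyadenylation signal provide splicing and 3′ end processing. The short large T, NLS and VP1 matches in this region appear to be fragments of that SV40-derived segment rather than expressed payload, and the truncated HIV LTR, lacI, rop, bom and lacZα hits look like backbone remnants.

The construct comes from work on cyclin B1 translocation into the nucleus at prophase, and is suited to following cyclin B1 localisation and dynamics in living mammalian cells through the G2/M transition.
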