Features (pLannotate 1.2.2; 21 found; start..end, strand, type, name):
      1..380     +  enhancer       CMV enhancer: human cytomegalovirus immediate early enhancer
    381..584     +  promoter       CMV promoter: human cytomegalovirus (CMV) immediate early promoter
    580..613     +  LTR            5' LTR (truncated) (fragment): truncated 5' long terminal repeat (LTR) from HIV-1
    629..647     +  promoter       T7 promoter: promoter for bacteriophage T7 RNA polymerase
    682..1980    +  CDS            CCNB1: CCNB1_HUMAN - Also known as CCNB. Experimental evidence at protein level: Swiss-Prot protein existence level 1. Essential for the control of the cell cycle at the G2/M (mitosis) transition. From Homo sapiens (Human).
   1996..2708    +  CDS            mgfp5 (fragment): GFP with folding enhancement mutations; mgfp5; suitable for expression in plants due to removal of a cryptic intron
   2740..2814    +  CDS            small t antigen (fragment): SV40 (simian virus 40) small t antigen
   2816..2881    +  intron         small t intron: SV40 (simian virus 40) small t antigen intron
   3011..3031    +  CDS            SV40 NLS: nuclear localization signal of SV40 (simian virus 40) large T antigen
   3038..3172    +  CDS            LT_POVHA (fragment): Protein inferred from homology: Swiss-Prot protein existence level 3. Isoform large T antigen is a key early protein essential for both driving viral replication and inducing cellular transformation. Plays a role in viral genome replication by driving entry of quiescent cells into the cell cycle and by autoregulating the synthesis of viral early mRNA. Displays highly oncogenic activities by corrupting the host cellular checkpoint mechanisms that guard cell division and the transcription, replication, and repair of DNA. Participates in the modulation of cellular gene expression preceeding viral
   3197..3280    +  CDS            large T antigen (fragment): large T antigen from SV40 (simian virus 40)
   3303..3437    +  polyA_signal   SV40 poly(A) signal: SV40 polyadenylation signal
   3786..3884    -  CDS            VP1_POVMP (fragment): Experimental evidence at protein level: Swiss-Prot protein existence level 1. Forms an icosahedral capsid with a T=7 symmetry and a 40 nm diameter. The capsid is composed of 72 pentamers linked to each other by disulfide bonds and associated with VP2 or VP3 proteins. Interacts with terminal alpha(2,3)-linked sialic acids on the cell surface to provide virion attachment to target cell. This attachment induces virion internalization predominantly through caveolin-mediated endocytosis. Once attached, the virion is internalized by caveolin- mediated endocytosis and traffics to the endoplasmic reti
   3895..4028    +  rep_origin     SV40 ori: SV40 origin of replication
   4030..4083    -  CDS            lacI (fragment): lac repressor; lacI; The lac repressor binds to the lac operator to inhibit transcription in E. coli. This inhibition can be relieved by adding lactose or isopropyl-β-D-thiogalactopyranoside (IPTG).
   4266..4854    -  rep_origin     ori: high-copy-number ColE1/pMB1/pBR322/pUC origin of replication
   5025..5885    -  CDS            AmpR: β-lactamase; bla; confers resistance to ampicillin, carbenicillin, and related antibiotics
   5886..5990    -  promoter       AmpR promoter: bla
   6085..6120    +  CDS            rop (fragment): Rop protein, which maintains plasmids at low copy number; rop
   6222..6321    +  misc_feature   bom (fragment): basis of mobility region from pBR322
   6327..6394    -  CDS            lacZα (fragment): LacZα fragment of β-galactosidase; lacZ fragment
>Addgene plasmid #26061 | pCMX/cyclinB1-GFP (27) | addgene full sequence | sequence record 246247 | Addgene NGS Result
GACATTGATTATTGACTAGTTATTAATAGTAATCAATTACGGGGTCATTAGTTCATAGCCCATATATGGA
GTTCCGCGTTACATAACTTACGGTAAATGGCCCGCCTGGCTGACCGCCCAACGACCCCCGCCCATTGACG
TCAATAATGACGTATGTTCCCATAGTAACGCCAATAGGGACTTTCCATTGACGTCAATGGGTGGAGTATT
TACGGTAAACTGCCCACTTGGCAGTACATCAAGTGTATCATATGCCAAGTACGCCCCCTATTGACGTCAA
TGACGGTAAATGGCCCGCCTGGCATTATGCCCAGTACATGACCTTATGGGACTTTCCTACTTGGCAGTAC
ATCTACGTATTAGTCATCGCTATTACCATGGTGATGCGGTTTTGGCAGTACATCAATGGGCGTGGATAGC
GGTTTGACTCACGGGGATTTCCAAGTCTCCACCCCATTGACGTCAATGGGAGTTTGTTTTGGCACCAAAA
TCAACGGGACTTTCCAAAATGTCGTAACAACTCCGCCCCATTGACGCAAATGGGCGGTAGGCGTGTACGG
TGGGAGGTCTATATAAGCAGAGCTCTCTGGCTAACTAGAGAACCCACTGCTTACTGGCTTATCGAAATTA
ATACGACTCACTATAGGGAGACCCAAGCTTATATCTGAGGAGGACCTTTCCATGGCGCTCCGAGCCACCA
GGAACTCGAAAATTAATGCTGAAAATAAGGCGAAGATCAACATGGCAGGCGCAAAGCGCGTTCCTACGGC
CCCTGCTGCAACCTCCAAGCCCGGACTGAGGCCAAGAACAGCTCTTGGGGACATTGGTAACAAAGTCAGT
GAACAACTGCAGGCCAAAATGCCTATGAAGAAGGAAGCAAAACCTTCAGCTACTGGAAAAGTCATTGATA
AAAAACTACCAAAACCTCTTGAAAAGGTACCTATGCTGGTGCCAGTGCCAGTGTCTGAGCCAGTGCCAGA
GCCAGAACCTGAGCCAGAACCTGAGCCTGTTAAAGAAGAAAAACTTTCGCCTGAGCCTATTTTGGTTGAT
ACTGCCTCTCCAAGCCCAATGGAAACATCTGGATGTGCCCCTGCAGAAGAAGACCTGTGTCAGGCTTTCT
CTGATGTAATTCTTGCAGTAAATGATGTGGATGCAGAAGATGGAGCTGATCCAAACCTTTGTAGTGAATA
TGTGAAAGATATTTATGCTTATCTGAGACAACTTGAGGAAGAGCAAGCAGTCAGACCAAAATACCTACTG
GGTCGGGAAGTCACTGGAAACATGAGAGCCATCCTAATTGACTGGCTAGTACAGGTTCAAATGAAATTCA
GGTTGTTGCAGGAGACCATGTACATGACTGTCTCCATTATTGATCGGTTCATGCAGAATAATTGTGTGCC
CAAGAAGATGCTGCAGCTGGTTGGTGTCACTGCCATGTTTATTGCAAGCAAATATGAAGAAATGTACCCT
CCAGAAATTGGTGACTTTGCTTTTGTGACTGACAACACTTATACTAAGCACCAAATCAGACAGATGGAAA
TGAAGATTCTAAGAGCTTTAAACTTTGGTCTGGGTCGGCCTCTACCTTTGCACTTCCTTCGGAGAGCATC
TAAGATTGGAGAGGTTGATGTCGAGCAACATACTTTGGCCAAATACCTGATGGAACTAACTATGTTGGAC
TATGACATGGTGCACTTTCCTCCTTCTCAAATTGCAGCAGGAGCTTTTTGCTTAGCACTGAAAATTCTGG
ATAATGGTGAATGGACACCAACTCTACAACATTACCTGTCATATACTGAAGAATCTCTTCTTCCAGTTAT
GCAGCACCTGGCTAAGAATGTAGTCATGGTAAATCAAGGACTTACAAAGCACATGACTGTCAAGAACAAG
TATGCCACATCGAAGCATGCTAAGATCAGCACTCTACCACAGCTGAATTCTGCACTAGTTCAAGATTTAG
CCAAGGCTGTGGCAAAGGTGGCAGGAGCGCAATTCAGTAAAGGAGAAGAACTTTTCACTGGAGTTGTCCC
AATTCTTGTTGAATTAGATGGTGATGTTAATGGGCACAAATTTTCTGTCAGTGGAGAGGGTGAAGGTGAT
GCAACATACGGAAAACTTACCCTTAAATTTATTTGCACTACTGGAAAACTACCTGTTCCATGGCCAACAC
TTGTCACTACTCTCACTTATGGTGTTCAATGCTTTTCAAGATATCCAGATCATATGAAGCGGCACGACTT
CTTCAAGAGCGCCATGCCTGAGGGATACGTGCAGGAGAGGACCATCTTCTTCAAGGACGACGGGAACTAC
AAGACACGTGCTGAAGTCAAGTTTGAGGGAGACACCCTCGTCAACAGGATCGAGCTTAAGGGAATCGATT
TCAAGGAGGACGGAAACATCCTCGGCCACAAGTTGGAATACAACTACAACTCCCACAACGTATACATCAT
GGCCGACAAGCAAAAGAACGGCATCAAAGCCAACTTCAAGACCCGCCACAACATCGAAGACGGCGGCGTG
CAACTCGCTGATCATTATCAACAAAATACTCCAATTGGCGATGACCCTGTCCTTTTACCAGACAACCATT
ACCTGTCCACACAATCTGCCCTTTCGAAAGATCCCAACGAAAAGAGAGACCACATGGTCCTTCTTGAGTT
TGTAACGGCTGCTGGGATTACACATGGCATGGATGAACTATACAAATAGGATCCTGGCCAGCTAGCTAGG
TAGCTAGAGGATCTTTGTGAAGGAACCTTACTTCTGTGGTGTGACATAATTGGACAAACTACCTACAGAG
ATTTAAAGCTCTAAGGTAAATATAAAATTTTTAAGTGTATAATGTGTTAAACTACTGATTCTAATTGTTT
GTGTATTTTAGATTCCAACCTATGGAACTGATGAATGGGAGCAGTGGTGGAATGCCTTTAATGAGGAAAA
CCTGTTTTGCTCAGAAGAAATGCCATCTAGTGATGATGAGGCTACTGCTGACTCTCAACATTCTACTCCT
CCAAAAAAGAAGAGAAAGGTAGAAGACCCCAAGGACTTTCCTTCAGAATTGCTAAGTTTTTTGAGTCATG
CTGTGTTTAGTAATAGAACTCTTGCTTGCTTTGCTATTTACACCACAAAGGAAAAAGCTGCACTGCTATA
CAAGAAAATTATGGAAAAATATTTGATGTATAGTGCCTTGACTAGAGATCATAATCAGCCATACCACATT
TGTAGAGGTTTTACTTGCTTTAAAAAACCTCCCACACCTCCCCCTGAACCTGAAACATAAAATGAATGCA
ATTGTTGTTGTTAACTTGTTTATTGCAGCTTATAATGGTTACAAATAAAGCAATAGCATCACAAATTTCA
CAAATAAAGCATTTTTTTCACTGCATTCTAGTTGTGGTTTGTCCAAACTCATCAATGTATCTTATCATGT
CTGGATCAGCTTCAGAAGATGGCGGAGGGCCTCCAACACAGTAATTTTCCTCCCGACTCTTAAAATAGAA
AATGTCAAGTCAGTTAAGCAGGAAGTGACTAACTGACCGCAGCTGGCCGTGCGACATCCTCTTTTAATTA
GTTGCTAGGCAACTGCCCTCCAGAGGGCAGTGTGGTTTTGCAAGAGGAAGCAAAAAGCCTCTCCACCCAG
GCCTAGAATGTTTCCACCCAATCATTACTATGACAACAGCTGTTTTTTTTAGTATTAAGCAGAGGCCGGG
GGCCCCTGGCCTCCGCTTACTCTGGAGAAAAAGAAGAGAGGCATTGTAGAGGCTTCCAGAGGCAACTTGT
CAAAACAGGACTGCTTCTATTTCTGTCACACTGTCTGGCCCTGTCACAAGGTCCAGCACCTCCATACCCC
CTTTAATAAGCAGTTTGGGAACGGGTGCGGGTCTTACTCCGCCCATCCCGCCCCTAACTCCGCCCAGTTC
CGCCCATTCTCCGCCCCATGGCTGACTAATTTTTTTTATTTATGCAGAGGCCGAGGCCGCCTCGGCCTCT
GAGCTATTCCAGAAGTAGTGAGGAGGCTTTTTTGGAGGSCTGCATTAATGAATCGGCCAACGCGCGGGGA
GAGGCGGTTTGCGTATTGGGCGCTCTTCCGCTTCCTCGCTCACTGACTCGCTGCGCTCGGTCGTTCGGCT
GCGGCGAGCGGTATCAGCTCACTCAAAGGCGGTAATACGGTTATCCACAGAATCAGGGGATAACGCAGGA
AAGAACATGTGAGCAAAAGGCCAGCAAAAGGCCAGGAACCGTAAAAAGGCCGCGTTGCTGGCGTTTTTCC
ATAGGCTCCGCCCCCCTGACGAGCATCACAAAAATCGACGCTCAAGTCAGAGGTGGCGAAACCCGACAGG
ACTATAAAGATACCAGGCGTTTCCCCCTGGAAGCTCCCTCGTGCGCTCTCCTGTTCCGACCCTGCCGCTT
ACCGGATACCTGTCCGCCTTTCTCCCTTCGGGAAGCGTGGCGCTTTCTCATAGCTCACGCTGTAGGTATC
TCAGTTCGGTGTAGGTCGTTCGCTCCAAGCTGGGCTGTGTGCACGAACCCCCCGTTCAGCCCGACCGCTG
CGCCTTATCCGGTAACTATCGTCTTGAGTCCAACCCGGTAAGACACGACTTATCGCCACTGGCAGCAGCC
ACTGGTAACAGGATTAGCAGAGCGAGGTATGTAGGCGGTGCTACAGAGTTCTTGAAGTGGTGGCCTAACT
ACGGCTACACTAGAAGAACAGTATTTGGTATCTGCGCTCTGCTGAAGCCAGTTACCTTCGGAAAAAGAGT
TGGTAGCTCTTGATCCGGCAAACAAACCACCGCTGGTAGCGGTGGTTTTTTTGTTTGCAAGCAGCAGATT
ACGCGCAGAAAAAAAGGATCTCAAGAAGATCCTTTGATCTTTTCTACGGGGTCTGACGCTCAGTGGAACG
AAAACTCACGTTAAGGGATTTTGGTCATGAGATTATCAAAAAGGATCTTCACCTAGATCCTTTTAAATTA
AAAATGAAGTTTTAAATCAATCTAAAGTATATATGAGTAAACTTGGTCTGACAGTTACCAATGCTTAATC
AGTGAGGCACCTATCTCAGCGATCTGTCTATTTCGTTCATCCATAGTTGCCTGACTCCCCGTCGTGTAGA
TAACTACGATACGGGAGGGCTTACCATCTGGCCCCAGTGCTGCAATGATACCGCGAGACCCACGCTCACC
GGCTCCAGATTTATCAGCAATAAACCAGCCAGCCGGAAGGGCCGAGCGCAGAAGTGGTCCTGCAACTTTA
TCCGCCTCCATCCAGTCTATTAATTGTTGCCGGGAAGCTAGAGTAAGTAGTTCGCCAGTTAATAGTTTGC
GCAACGTTGTTGCCATTGCTACAGGCATCGTGGTGTCACGCTCGTCGTTTGGTATGGCTTCATTCAGCTC
CGGTTCCCAACGATCAAGGCGAGTTACATGATCCCCCATGTTGTGCAAAAAAGCGGTTAGCTCCTTCGGT
CCTCCGATCGTTGTCAGAAGTAAGTTGGCCGCAGTGTTATCACTCATGGTTATGGCAGCACTGCATAATT
CTCTTACTGTCATGCCATCCGTAAGATGCTTTTCTGTGACTGGTGAGTACTCAACCAAGTCATTCTGAGA
ATAGTGTATGCGGCGACCGAGTTGCTCTTGCCCGGCGTCAATACGGGATAATACCGCGCCACATAGCAGA
ACTTTAAAAGTGCTCATCATTGGAAAACGTTCTTCGGGGCGAAAACTCTCAAGGATCTTACCGCTGTTGA
GATCCAGTTCGATGTAACCCACTCGTGCACCCAACTGATCTTCAGCATCTTTTACTTTCACCAGCGTTTC
TGGGTGAGCAAAAACAGGAAGGCAAAATGCCGCAAAAAAGGGAATAAGGGCGACACGGAAATGTTGAATA
CTCATACTCTTCCTTTTTCAATATTATTGAAGCATTTATCAGGGTTATTGTCTCATGAGCGGATACATAT
TTGAATGTATTTAGAAAAATAAACAAATAGGGGTTCCGCGCACATTTCCCCGAAAAGTGCCACCTGACGT
CTAAGAAACCATTATTATCATGACATTAACCTATAAAAATAGGCGTATCACGAGGCCCTTTCGTCTCGCG
CGTTTCGGTGATGACGGTGAAAACCTCTGACACATGCAGCTCCCGGAGACGGTCACAGCTTGTCTGTAAG
CGGATGCCGGGAGCAGACAAGCCCGTCAGGGCGCGTCAGCGGGTGTTGGCGGGTGTCGGGGCTGGCTTAA
CTATGCGGCATCAGAGCAGATTGTACTGAGAGTGCACCATATGCGGTGTGAAATACCGCACAGATGCGTA
AGGAGAAAATACCGCATCAGGCGCCATTCGCCATTCAGGCTGCGCAACTGTTGGGAAGGGCGATCGGTGC
GGGCCTCTTCGCTATTACGCCAGCGCGTT
