>Addgene plasmid #26061 | pCMX/cyclinB1-GFP (27) | addgene partial sequence | sequence record 31685 | 26061 with GFP-R
CTGAATTGCGCTCCTGCCACCTTTGCCACAGCCTTGGCTAAATCTTGAACTAGTGCAGAATTCAGCTGTG
GTAGAGTGCTGATCTTAGCATGCTTCGATGTGGCATACTTGTTCTTGACAGTCATGTGCTTTGTAAGTCC
TTGATTTACCATGACTACATTCTTAGCCAGGTGCTGCATAACTGGAAGAAGAGATTCTTCAGTATATGAC
AGGTAATGTTGTAGAGTTGGTGTCCATTCACCATTATCCAGAATTTTCAGTGCTAAGCAAAAAGCTCCTG
CTGCAATTTGAGAAGGAGGAAAGTGCACCATGTCATAGTCCAACATAGTTAGTTCCATCAGGTATTTGGC
CAAAGTATGTTGCTCGACATCAACCTCTCCAATCTTAGATGCTCTCCGAAGGAAGTGCAAAGGTAGAGGC
CGACCCAGACCAAAGTTTAAAGCTCTTAGAATCTTCATTTCCATCTGTCTGATTTGGTGCTTAGTATAAG
TGTTGTCAGTCACAAAAGCAAAGTCACCAATTTCTGGAGGGTACATTTCTTCATATTTGCTTGCAATAAA
CATGGCAGTGACACCAACCAGCTGCAGCATCTTCTTGGGCACACAATTATTCTGCATGAACCGATCAATA
ATGGAGACAGTCATGTACATGGTCTCCTGCAACAACCTGAATTTCATTTGAACCTGTACTAGCCAGTCAA
TTAGGATGGCTCTCATGTTTCCAGTGACTTCCCGACCCAGTAGGTATTTTGGTCTGACTGCTTGCTCTTC
CTCAAGTTGTCTCAGATAAGCATAAATATCTTTCACATATTCACTACAAAGGTTTGGATCAGCTCCATCT
TCTGCATCCACATCATTTACTGCAAGAATTACATCAGA
