>Addgene plasmid #26061 | pCMX/cyclinB1-GFP (27) | addgene partial sequence | sequence record 147583 | CMV-F 5'-CGCAAATGGGCGGTAGGCGTG-3'
CTCTCTGGCTAACTGAGAACCCACTGCTTACTGGCTTATCGAAATTAATACGACTCACTATAGGGAGACC
CAAGCTTATATCTGAGGAGGACCTTTCCATGGCGCTCCGAGCCACCAGGAACTCGAAAATTAATGCTGAA
AATAAGGCGAAGATCAACATGGCAGGCGCAAAGCGCGTTCCTACGGCCCCTGCTGCAACCTCCAAGCCCG
GACTGAGGCCAAGAACAGCTCTTGGGGACATTGGTAACAAAGTCAGTGAACAACTGCAGGCCAAAATGCC
TATGAAGAAGGAAGCAAAACCTTCAGCTACTGGAAAAGTCATTGATAAAAAACTACCAAAACCTCTTGAA
AAGGTACCTATGCTGGTGCCAGTGCCAGTGTCTGAGCCAGTGCCAGAGCCAGAACCTGAGCCAGAACCTG
AGCCTGTTAAAGAAGAAAAACTTTCGCCTGAGCCTATTTTGGTTGATACTGCCTCTCCAAGCCCAATGGA
AACATCTGGATGTGCCCCTGCAGAAGAAGACCTGTGTCAGGCTTTCTCTGATGTAATTCTTGCAGTAAAT
GATGTGGATGCAGAAGATGGAGCTGATCCAAACCTTTGTAGTGAATATGTGAAAGATATTTATGCTTATC
TGAGACAACTTGAGGAAGAGCAAGCAGTCAGACCAAAATACCTACTGGGTCGGGAAGTCACTGGAAACAT
GAGAGCCATCCTAATTGACTGGCTAGTACAGGTTCAAATGAAATTCAGGTTGTTGCAGGAGACCATGTAC
ATGACTGTCTCCATTATTGATCGGTTCATGCAGAATAATT
