>Addgene plasmid #26061 | pCMX/cyclinB1-GFP (27) | addgene partial sequence | sequence record 147584 | pAE03_1 5'-GTTACAAACTCAAGAAGGACC-3'
AGGGCAGATTGTGTGGACAGGTAATGGTTGTCTGGTAAAAGGACAGGGTCATCGCCAATTGGAGTATTTT
GTTGATAATGATCAGCGAGTTGCACGCCGCCGTCTTCGATGTTGTGGCGGGTCTTGAAGTTGGCTTTGAT
GCCGTTCTTTTGCTTGTCGGCCATGATGTATACGTTGTGGGAGTTGTAGTTGTATTCCAACTTGTGGCCG
AGGATGTTTCCGTCCTCCTTGAAATCGATTCCCTTAAGCTCGATCCTGTTGACGAGGGTGTCTCCCTCAA
ACTTGACTTCAGCACGTGTCTTGTAGTTCCCGTCGTCCTTGAAGAAGATGGTCCTCTCCTGCACGTATCC
CTCAGGCATGGCGCTCTTGAAGAAGTCGTGCCGCTTCATATGATCTGGATATCTTGAAAAGCATTGAACA
CCATAAGTGAGAGTAGTGACAAGTGTTGGCCATGGAACAGGTAGTTTTCCAGTAGTGCAAATAAATTTAA
GGGTAAGTTTTCCGTATGTTGCATCACCTTCACCCTCTCCACTGACAGAAAATTTGTGCCCATTAACATC
ACCATCTAATTCAACAAGAATTGGGACAACTCCAGTGAAAAGTTCTTCTCCTTTACTGAATTGCGCTCCT
GCCACCTTTGCCACAGCCTTGGCTAAATCTTGAACTAGTGCAGAATTCAGCTGTGGTAGAGTGCTGATCT
TAGCATGCTTCGATGTGGCATACTTGTTCTTGACAGTCATGTGCTTTGTAAGTCCTTGATTTACCATGAC
TACATTCTTAGCCAGGTGCTGCATAACTGGAAAGAAGAGATTCTTCAGTATATGAC
